Addgene plasmid #76110: TRPM7 gRNA (BRDN0001148025)
Purpose: 3rd generation lentiviral gRNA plasmid targeting human TRPM7
Depositing lab: John Doench & David Root. Depositing organization: Broad Institute. Publication: Optimized sgRNA design to maximize activity and minimize off-target effects of CRISPR-Cas9. Doench JG, Fusi N, Sullender M, Hegde M, Vaimberg EW, Donovan KF, Smith I, Tothova Z, Wilen C, Orchard R, Virgin HW, Listgarten J, Root DE. Nat Biotechnol. 2016 Jan 18. doi: 10.1038/nbt.3437. PubMed 26780180.
Backbone
  Vector backbone: lentiGuide-Puro
  Backbone manufacturer: Zhang Lab (Addgene plasmid # 52963)
  Vector type: Mammalian Expression, Lentiviral, CRISPR
  Selectable markers: Puromycin
Growth in bacteria
  Bacterial resistance: Ampicillin, 100 μg/mL
  Growth temperature: 37°C
  Growth strain: DH5alpha
  Copy number: High Copy
Gene/Insert
  Gene/Insert name: TRPM7 (alt names: TRPM7; NM_001301212.1)
  gRNA/shRNA sequence: CTTCAGACAAGATGAAACCA
  Species: H. sapiens (human)
  Entrez Gene: TRPM7 (a.k.a. ALSPDC, CHAK, CHAK1, LTRPC7, LTrpC-7, TRP-PLIK)
  Promoter: hU6
  Cloning method: Unknown
  Sequencing primers: 5′ U6-F; 3′ pS2-R
Terms and licenses: Academic/Nonprofit Terms; Industry Terms: Not Available to Industry
Depositor comments: The gRNA was designed to target the following Genbank reference sequence(s): NM_001301212.1,NM_017672.5. Note that this plasmid does NOT contain Cas9. It should be used in conjunction with lentiCas9-Blast (Addgene #52962) or otherwise with cell lines already expressing Cas9. Browse the full kinome gRNA library at http://www.addgene.org/pooled-library/broadgpp-human-kinome/ or visit http://www.broadinstitute.org/rnai/public/ for detailed protocols and information.
How to cite: TRPM7 gRNA (BRDN0001148025) was a gift from John Doench & David Root (Addgene plasmid # 76110 ; http://n2t.net/addgene:76110 ; RRID:Addgene_76110)
