[The description below was written by a language model from this plasmid's Addgene catalogue record and pLannotate feature annotations shown in this document.]
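Description:
TRPM7 gRNA (BRDN0001148025) is a third-generation lentiviral CRISPR guide plasmid built on the lentiGuide-Puro backbone and designed to target human TRPM7, with the guide chosen against two reference transcripts of the gene. It belongs to a human kinome gRNA collection. In bacteria it is maintained through a high-copy ColE1/pUC-type origin and selected with ampicillin via the β-lactamase gene. An f1 origin and remnants of lac and phage promoter elements from the cloning backbone are also annotated.

The lentiviral transfer cassette begins with an RSV promoter fused to a truncated HIV-1 5' LTR, which makes genomic RNA production in packaging cells Tat-independent. This is followed by the Ψ packaging signal with a partial gag region, the Rev response element for Rev-dependent nuclear export, and a central polypurine tract. The cassette ends in a ΔU3 self-inactivating 3' LTR.

Within this frame, a human U6 RNA polymerase III promoter drives the TRPM7-specific spacer joined to the Streptococcus pyogenes Cas9 guide RNA scaffold. A separate EF-1α core promoter with its intron A expresses puromycin N-acetyltransferase for selection of transduced mammalian cells. A WPRE downstream enhances expression of that transcript. An SV40 polyadenylation signal and SV40 origin lie outside the 3' LTR.

The plasmid does not encode Cas9, so it is meant to be used with a separate Cas9 vector or in cells that already express Cas9. In that setting the guide directs cleavage at the TRPM7 locus for knockout or loss-of-function studies.
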