Features (pLannotate 1.2.2; 29 found; start..end, strand, type, name):
     14..80      +  CDS            small t antigen (fragment): SV40 (simian virus 40) small t antigen
    106..317     +  promoter       EF-1α core promoter: core promoter for human elongation factor EF-1α
    318..1256    +  intron         EF-1α intron A: intron upstream of the start codon of human EF-1α
   1278..1877    +  CDS            PuroR (fragment): puromycin N-acetyltransferase; pac from Streptomyces; confers resistance to puromycin
   1893..2481    +  misc_feature   WPRE: woodchuck hepatitis virus posttranscriptional regulatory element
   2532..2551    +  misc_feature   cPPT/CTS (fragment): central polypurine tract and central termination sequence of HIV-1
   2553..2786    +  LTR            3' LTR (ΔU3): self-inactivating 3' long terminal repeat (LTR) from HIV-1
   2864..2985    +  polyA_signal   SV40 poly(A) signal: SV40 polyadenylation signal
   3025..3160    +  rep_origin     SV40 ori: SV40 origin of replication
   3181..3199    -  promoter       T7 promoter: promoter for bacteriophage T7 RNA polymerase
   3207..3362    +  CDS            lacZα (fragment): LacZα fragment of β-galactosidase; lacZ fragment
   3367..3795    +  rep_origin     f1 ori (sequence partly withheld): f1 bacteriophage origin of replication; arrow indicates direction of (+) strand synthesis
   3848..3952    +  promoter       AmpR promoter: bla
   3953..4813    +  CDS            AmpR: β-lactamase; bla; confers resistance to ampicillin, carbenicillin, and related antibiotics
   4984..5572    +  rep_origin     ori: high-copy-number ColE1/pMB1/pBR322/pUC origin of replication
   5755..5847    +  CDS            lacI (fragment): lac repressor; lacI; The lac repressor binds to the lac operator to inhibit transcription in E. coli. This inhibition can be relieved by adding lactose or isopropyl-β-D-thiogalactopyranoside (IPTG).
   5860..5881    +  protein_bind   CAP binding site: CAP binding activates transcription in the presence of cAMP. E. coli catabolite activator protein
   5896..5926    +  promoter       lac promoter: promoter for the E. coli lac operon
   5934..5950    +  protein_bind   lac operator: The lac repressor binds to the lac operator to inhibit transcription in E. coli. This inhibition can be relieved by adding lactose or isopropyl-β-D-thiogalactopyranoside (IPTG). lac repressor encoded by lacI
   5995..6013    +  promoter       T3 promoter: promoter for bacteriophage T3 RNA polymerase
   6041..6267    +  promoter       RSV promoter: Rous sarcoma virus enhancer/promoter
   6268..6448    +  LTR            5' LTR (truncated): truncated 5' long terminal repeat (LTR) from HIV-1
   6495..6620    +  misc_feature   HIV-1 Ψ: packaging signal of human immunodeficiency virus type 1
   6604..6967    +  CDS            HIV-1 gag (fragment): gag protein from human immunodeficiency virus 1; gag
   7113..7346    +  misc_feature   RRE: The Rev response element (RRE) of HIV-1 allows for Rev-dependent mRNA export from the nucleus to the cytoplasm.
   7723..7749    +  CDS            Rev (fragment): human immunodeficiency virus 1 (HIV-1) Rev protein; rev; enhances nuclear export of unspliced and incompletely spliced viral mRNAs
   7753..7993    +  promoter       U6 promoter: RNA polymerase III promoter for human U6 snRNA
   8023..8098    +  misc_RNA       gRNA scaffold: guide RNA scaffold for the Streptococcus pyogenes CRISPR/Cas9 system
   8154..8271    +  misc_feature   cPPT/CTS: central polypurine tract and central termination sequence of HIV-1
>Addgene plasmid #76110 | TRPM7 gRNA (BRDN0001148025) | addgene full sequence | sequence record 185204 | Addgene Assembled Sequence
CCCGGGTGCAAAGATGGATAAAGTTTTAAACAGAGAGGAATCTTTGCAGCTAATGGACCTTCTAGGTCTT
GAAAGGAGTGGGAATTGGCTCCGGTGCCCGTCAGTGGGCAGAGCGCACATCGCCCACAGTCCCCGAGAAG
TTGGGGGGAGGGGTCGGCAATTGATCCGGTGCCTAGAGAAGGTGGCGCGGGGTAAACTGGGAAAGTGATG
TCGTGTACTGGCTCCGCCTTTTTCCCGAGGGTGGGGGAGAACCGTATATAAGTGCAGTAGTCGCCGTGAA
CGTTCTTTTTCGCAACGGGTTTGCCGCCAGAACACAGGTAAGTGCCGTGTGTGGTTCCCGCGGGCCTGGC
CTCTTTACGGGTTATGGCCCTTGCGTGCCTTGAATTACTTCCACCTGGCTGCAGTACGTGATTCTTGATC
CCGAGCTTCGGGTTGGAAGTGGGTGGGAGAGTTCGAGGCCTTGCGCTTAAGGAGCCCCTTCGCCTCGTGC
TTGAGTTGAGGCCTGGCCTGGGCGCTGGGGCCGCCGCGTGCGAATCTGGTGGCACCTTCGCGCCTGTCTC
GCTGCTTTCGATAAGTCTCTAGCCATTTAAAATTTTTGATGACCTGCTGCGACGCTTTTTTTCTGGCAAG
ATAGTCTTGTAAATGCGGGCCAAGATCTGCACACTGGTATTTCGGTTTTTGGGGCCGCGGGCGGCGACGG
GGCCCGTGCGTCCCAGCGCACATGTTCGGCGAGGCGGGGCCTGCGAGCGCGGCCACCGAGAATCGGACGG
GGGTAGTCTCAAGCTGGCCGGCCTGCTCTGGTGCCTGGCCTCGCGCCGCCGTGTATCGCCCCGCCCTGGG
CGGCAAGGCTGGCCCGGTCGGCACCAGTTGCGTGAGCGGAAAGATGGCCGCTTCCCGGCCCTGCTGCAGG
GAGCTCAAAATGGAGGACGCGGCGCTCGGGAGAGCGGGCGGGTGAGTCACCCACACAAAGGAAAAGGGCC
TTTCCGTCCTCAGCCGTCGCTTCATGTGACTCCACGGAGTACCGGGCGCCGTCCAGGCACCTCGATTAGT
TCTCGAGCTTTTGGAGTACGTCGTCTTTAGGTTGGGGGGAGGGGTTTTATGCGATGGAGTTTCCCCACAC
TGAGTGGGTGGAGACTGAAGTTAGGCCAGCTTGGCACTTGATGTAATTCTCCTTGGAATTTGCCCTTTTT
GAGTTTGGATCTTGGTTCATTCTCAAGCCTCAGACAGTGGTTCAAAGTTTTTTTCTTCCATTTCAGGTGT
CGTGACGTACGGCCACCATGACCGAGTACAAGCCCACGGTGCGCCTCGCCACCCGCGACGACGTCCCCAG
GGCCGTACGCACCCTCGCCGCCGCGTTCGCCGACTACCCCGCCACGCGCCACACCGTCGATCCGGACCGC
CACATCGAGCGGGTCACCGAGCTGCAAGAACTCTTCCTCACGCGCGTCGGGCTCGACATCGGCAAGGTGT
GGGTCGCGGACGACGGCGCCGCCGTGGCGGTCTGGACCACGCCGGAGAGCGTCGAAGCGGGGGCGGTGTT
CGCCGAGATCGGCCCGCGCATGGCCGAGTTGAGCGGTTCCCGGCTGGCCGCGCAGCAACAGATGGAAGGC
CTCCTGGCGCCGCACCGGCCCAAGGAGCCCGCGTGGTTCCTGGCCACCGTCGGAGTCTCGCCCGACCACC
AGGGCAAGGGTCTGGGCAGCGCCGTCGTGCTCCCCGGAGTGGAGGCGGCCGAGCGCGCCGGGGTGCCCGC
CTTCCTGGAGACCTCCGCGCCCCGCAACCTCCCCTTCTACGAGCGGCTCGGCTTCACCGTCACCGCCGAC
GTCGAGGTGCCCGAAGGACCGCGCACCTGGTGCATGACCCGCAAGCCCGGTGCCTGAACGCGTTAAGTCG
ACAATCAACCTCTGGATTACAAAATTTGTGAAAGATTGACTGGTATTCTTAACTATGTTGCTCCTTTTAC
GCTATGTGGATACGCTGCTTTAATGCCTTTGTATCATGCTATTGCTTCCCGTATGGCTTTCATTTTCTCC
TCCTTGTATAAATCCTGGTTGCTGTCTCTTTATGAGGAGTTGTGGCCCGTTGTCAGGCAACGTGGCGTGG
TGTGCACTGTGTTTGCTGACGCAACCCCCACTGGTTGGGGCATTGCCACCACCTGTCAGCTCCTTTCCGG
GACTTTCGCTTTCCCCCTCCCTATTGCCACGGCGGAACTCATCGCCGCCTGCCTTGCCCGCTGCTGGACA
GGGGCTCGGCTGTTGGGCACTGACAATTCCGTGGTGTTGTCGGGGAAATCATCGTCCTTTCCTTGGCTGC
TCGCCTGTGTTGCCACCTGGATTCTGCGCGGGACGTCCTTCTGCTACGTCCCTTCGGCCCTCAATCCAGC
GGACCTTCCTTCCCGCGGCCTGCTGCCGGCTCTGCGGCCTCTTCCGCGTCTTCGCCTTCGCCCTCAGACG
AGTCGGATCTCCCTTTGGGCCGCCTCCCCGCGTCGACTTTAAGACCAATGACTTACAAGGCAGCTGTAGA
TCTTAGCCACTTTTTAAAAGAAAAGGGGGGACTGGAAGGGCTAATTCACTCCCAACGAAGACAAGATCTG
CTTTTTGCTTGTACTGGGTCTCTCTGGTTAGACCAGATCTGAGCCTGGGAGCTCTCTGGCTAACTAGGGA
ACCCACTGCTTAAGCCTCAATAAAGCTTGCCTTGAGTGCTTCAAGTAGTGTGTGCCCGTCTGTTGTGTGA
CTCTGGTAACTAGAGATCCCTCAGACCCTTTTAGTCAGTGTGGAAAATCTCTAGCAGTACGTATAGTAGT
TCATGTCATCTTATTATTCAGTATTTATAACTTGCAAAGAAATGAATATCAGAGAGTGAGAGGAACTTGT
TTATTGCAGCTTATAATGGTTACAAATAAAGCAATAGCATCACAAATTTCACAAATAAAGCATTTTTTTC
ACTGCATTCTAGTTGTGGTTTGTCCAAACTCATCAATGTATCTTATCATGTCTGGCTCTAGCTATCCCGC
CCCTAACTCCGCCCATCCCGCCCCTAACTCCGCCCAGTTCCGCCCATTCTCCGCCCCATGGCTGACTAAT
TTTTTTTATTTATGCAGAGGCCGAGGCCGCCTCGGCCTCTGAGCTATTCCAGAAGTAGTGAGGAGGCTTT
TTTGGAGGCCTAGGGACGTACCCAATTCGCCCTATAGTGAGTCGTATTACGCGCGCTCACTGGCCGTCGT
TTTACAACGTCGTGACTGGGAAAACCCTGGCGTTACCCAACTTAATCGCCTTGCAGCACATCCCCCTTTC
GCCAGCTGGCGTAATAGCGAAGAGGCCCGCACCGATCGCCCTTCCCAACAGTTGCGCAGCCTGAATGGCG
AATGGG
[124 nt withheld, positions 3367-3490]
C
[91 nt withheld, positions 3492-3582]
A
[49 nt withheld, positions 3584-3632]
CCTTTGACGTTGGAGTCCACGTTCTTT
[37 nt withheld, positions 3660-3696]
ACCCTATCTCGGTCTATTCTTTTGATTTATAAGGGATTTTGCCGATTTCGGCCTATTGGTTAAAAAATGA
GCTGATTTAACAAAAATTTAACGCGAATTTTAACAAAATATTAACGCTTACAATTTAGGTGGCACTTTTC
GGGGAAATGTGCGCGGAACCCCTATTTGTTTATTTTTCTAAATACATTCAAATATGTATCCGCTCATGAG
ACAATAACCCTGATAAATGCTTCAATAATATTGAAAAAGGAAGAGTATGAGTATTCAACATTTCCGTGTC
GCCCTTATTCCCTTTTTTGCGGCATTTTGCCTTCCTGTTTTTGCTCACCCAGAAACGCTGGTGAAAGTAA
AAGATGCTGAAGATCAGTTGGGTGCACGAGTGGGTTACATCGAACTGGATCTCAACAGCGGTAAGATCCT
TGAGAGTTTTCGCCCCGAAGAACGTTTTCCAATGATGAGCACTTTTAAAGTTCTGCTATGTGGCGCGGTA
TTATCCCGTATTGACGCCGGGCAAGAGCAACTCGGTCGCCGCATACACTATTCTCAGAATGACTTGGTTG
AGTACTCACCAGTCACAGAAAAGCATCTTACGGATGGCATGACAGTAAGAGAATTATGCAGTGCTGCCAT
AACCATGAGTGATAACACTGCGGCCAACTTACTTCTGACAACGATCGGAGGACCGAAGGAGCTAACCGCT
TTTTTGCACAACATGGGGGATCATGTAACTCGCCTTGATCGTTGGGAACCGGAGCTGAATGAAGCCATAC
CAAACGACGAGCGTGACACCACGATGCCTGTAGCAATGGCAACAACGTTGCGCAAACTATTAACTGGCGA
ACTACTTACTCTAGCTTCCCGGCAACAATTAATAGACTGGATGGAGGCGGATAAAGTTGCAGGACCACTT
CTGCGCTCGGCCCTTCCGGCTGGCTGGTTTATTGCTGATAAATCTGGAGCCGGTGAGCGTGGGTCTCGCG
GTATCATTGCAGCACTGGGGCCAGATGGTAAGCCCTCCCGTATCGTAGTTATCTACACGACGGGGAGTCA
GGCAACTATGGATGAACGAAATAGACAGATCGCTGAGATAGGTGCCTCACTGATTAAGCATTGGTAACTG
TCAGACCAAGTTTACTCATATATACTTTAGATTGATTTAAAACTTCATTTTTAATTTAAAAGGATCTAGG
TGAAGATCCTTTTTGATAATCTCATGACCAAAATCCCTTAACGTGAGTTTTCGTTCCACTGAGCGTCAGA
CCCCGTAGAAAAGATCAAAGGATCTTCTTGAGATCCTTTTTTTCTGCGCGTAATCTGCTGCTTGCAAACA
AAAAAACCACCGCTACCAGCGGTGGTTTGTTTGCCGGATCAAGAGCTACCAACTCTTTTTCCGAAGGTAA
CTGGCTTCAGCAGAGCGCAGATACCAAATACTGTTCTTCTAGTGTAGCCGTAGTTAGGCCACCACTTCAA
GAACTCTGTAGCACCGCCTACATACCTCGCTCTGCTAATCCTGTTACCAGTGGCTGCTGCCAGTGGCGAT
AAGTCGTGTCTTACCGGGTTGGACTCAAGACGATAGTTACCGGATAAGGCGCAGCGGTCGGGCTGAACGG
GGGGTTCGTGCACACAGCCCAGCTTGGAGCGAACGACCTACACCGAACTGAGATACCTACAGCGTGAGCT
ATGAGAAAGCGCCACGCTTCCCGAAGGGAGAAAGGCGGACAGGTATCCGGTAAGCGGCAGGGTCGGAACA
GGAGAGCGCACGAGGGAGCTTCCAGGGGGAAACGCCTGGTATCTTTATAGTCCTGTCGGGTTTCGCCACC
TCTGACTTGAGCGTCGATTTTTGTGATGCTCGTCAGGGGGGCGGAGCCTATGGAAAAACGCCAGCAACGC
GGCCTTTTTACGGTTCCTGGCCTTTTGCTGGCCTTTTGCTCACATGTTCTTTCCTGCGTTATCCCCTGAT
TCTGTGGATAACCGTATTACCGCCTTTGAGTGAGCTGATACCGCTCGCCGCAGCCGAACGACCGAGCGCA
GCGAGTCAGTGAGCGAGGAAGCGGAAGAGCGCCCAATACGCAAACCGCCTCTCCCCGCGCGTTGGCCGAT
TCATTAATGCAGCTGGCACGACAGGTTTCCCGACTGGAAAGCGGGCAGTGAGCGCAACGCAATTAATGTG
AGTTAGCTCACTCATTAGGCACCCCAGGCTTTACACTTTATGCTTCCGGCTCGTATGTTGTGTGGAATTG
TGAGCGGATAACAATTTCACACAGGAAACAGCTATGACCATGATTACGCCAAGCGCGCAATTAACCCTCA
CTAAAGGGAACAAAAGCTGGAGCTGCAAGCTTAATGTAGTCTTATGCAATACTCTTGTAGTCTTGCAACA
TGGTAACGATGAGTTAGCAACATGCCTTACAAGGAGAGAAAAAGCACCGTGCATGCCGATTGGTGGAAGT
AAGGTGGTACGATCGTGCCTTATTAGGAAGGCAACAGACGGGTCTGACATGGATTGGACGAACCACTGAA
TTGCCGCATTGCAGAGATATTGTATTTAAGTGCCTAGCTCGATACATAAACGGGTCTCTCTGGTTAGACC
AGATCTGAGCCTGGGAGCTCTCTGGCTAACTAGGGAACCCACTGCTTAAGCCTCAATAAAGCTTGCCTTG
AGTGCTTCAAGTAGTGTGTGCCCGTCTGTTGTGTGACTCTGGTAACTAGAGATCCCTCAGACCCTTTTAG
TCAGTGTGGAAAATCTCTAGCAGTGGCGCCCGAACAGGGACTTGAAAGCGAAAGGGAAACCAGAGGAGCT
CTCTCGACGCAGGACTCGGCTTGCTGAAGCGCGCACGGCAAGAGGCGAGGGGCGGCGACTGGTGAGTACG
CCAAAAATTTTGACTAGCGGAGGCTAGAAGGAGAGAGATGGGTGCGAGAGCGTCAGTATTAAGCGGGGGA
GAATTAGATCGCGATGGGAAAAAATTCGGTTAAGGCCAGGGGGAAAGAAAAAATATAAATTAAAACATAT
AGTATGGGCAAGCAGGGAGCTAGAACGATTCGCAGTTAATCCTGGCCTGTTAGAAACATCAGAAGGCTGT
AGACAAATACTGGGACAGCTACAACCATCCCTTCAGACAGGATCAGAAGAACTTAGATCATTATATAATA
CAGTAGCAACCCTCTATTGTGTGCATCAAAGGATAGAGATAAAAGACACCAAGGAAGCTTTAGACAAGAT
AGAGGAAGAGCAAAACAAAAGTAAGACCACCGCACAGCAAGCGGCCGCTGATCTTCAGACCTGGAGGAGG
AGATATGAGGGACAATTGGAGAAGTGAATTATATAAATATAAAGTAGTAAAAATTGAACCATTAGGAGTA
GCACCCACCAAGGCAAAGAGAAGAGTGGTGCAGAGAGAAAAAAGAGCAGTGGGAATAGGAGCTTTGTTCC
TTGGGTTCTTGGGAGCAGCAGGAAGCACTATGGGCGCAGCGTCAATGACGCTGACGGTACAGGCCAGACA
ATTATTGTCTGGTATAGTGCAGCAGCAGAACAATTTGCTGAGGGCTATTGAGGCGCAACAGCATCTGTTG
CAACTCACAGTCTGGGGCATCAAGCAGCTCCAGGCAAGAATCCTGGCTGTGGAAAGATACCTAAAGGATC
AACAGCTCCTGGGGATTTGGGGTTGCTCTGGAAAACTCATTTGCACCACTGCTGTGCCTTGGAATGCTAG
TTGGAGTAATAAATCTCTGGAACAGATTTGGAATCACACGACCTGGATGGAGTGGGACAGAGAAATTAAC
AATTACACAAGCTTAATACACTCCTTAATTGAAGAATCGCAAAACCAGCAAGAAAAGAATGAACAAGAAT
TATTGGAATTAGATAAATGGGCAAGTTTGTGGAATTGGTTTAACATAACAAATTGGCTGTGGTATATAAA
ATTATTCATAATGATAGTAGGAGGCTTGGTAGGTTTAAGAATAGTTTTTGCTGTACTTTCTATAGTGAAT
AGAGTTAGGCAGGGATATTCACCATTATCGTTTCAGACCCACCTCCCAACCCCGAGGGGACCCAGAGAGG
GCCTATTTCCCATGATTCCTTCATATTTGCATATACGATACAAGGCTGTTAGAGAGATAATTAGAATTAA
TTTGACTGTAAACACAAAGATATTAGTACAAAATACGTGACGTAGAAAGTAATAATTTCTTGGGTAGTTT
GCAGTTTTAAAATTATGTTTTAAAATGGACTATCATATGCTTACCGTAACTTGAAAGTATTTCGATTTCT
TGGCTTTATATATCTTGTGGAAAGGACGAAACACCGCTTCAGACAAGATGAAACCAGTTTTAGAGCTAGA
AATAGCAAGTTAAAATAAGGCTAGTCCGTTATCAACTTGAAAAAGTGGCACCGAGTCGGTGCTTTTTTAA
GCTTGGCGTAACTAGATCTTGAGACAAATGGCAGTATTCATCCACAATTTTAAAAGAAAAGGGGGGATTG
GGGGGTACAGTGCAGGGGAAAGAATAGTAGACATAATAGCAACAGACATACAAACTAAAGAATTACAAAA
ACAAATTACAAAAATTCAAAATTTTCGGGTTTATTACAGGGACAGCAGAGATCCACTTTGGCGCCGGCTC
GAGGGGG
