>Addgene plasmid #76110 | TRPM7 gRNA (BRDN0001148025) | depositor partial sequence | sequence record 143570 | Target Sequence
CTTCAGACAAGATGAAACCA
