>Addgene plasmid #76110 | TRPM7 gRNA (BRDN0001148025) | addgene partial sequence | sequence record 185203 | hU6-F
AGAAAGTAATAATTTCTTGGGTAGTTTGCAGTTTTAAAATTATGTTTTAAAATGGACTATCATATGCTTA
CCGTAACTTGAAAGTATTTCGATTTCTTGGCTTTATATATCTTGTGGAAAGGACGAAACACCGCTTCAGA
CAAGATGAAACCAGTTTTAGAGCTAGAAATAGCAAGTTAAAATAAGGCTAGTCCGTTATCAACTTGAAAA
AGTGGCACCGAGTCGGTGCTTTTTTAAGCTTGGCGTAACTAGATCTTGAGACAAATGGCAGTATTCATCC
ACAATTTTAAAAGAAAAGGGGGGATTGGGGGGTACAGTGCAGGGGAAAGAATAGTAGACATAATAGCAAC
AGACATACAAACTAAAGAATTACAAAAACAAATTACAAAAATTCAAAATTTTCGGGTTTATTACAGGGAC
AGCAGAGATCCACTTTGGCGCCGGCTCGAGGGGGCCCGGGTGCAAAGATGGATAAAGTTTTAAACAGAGA
GGAATCTTTGCAGCTAATGGACCTTCTAGGTCTTGAAAGGAGTGGGAATTGGCTCCGGTGCCCGTCAGTG
GGCAGAGCGC
